Addgene plasmid #82436: pGEX6P-1-Dendra2
Purpose: Dendra2 expression plasmid
Depositing lab: Periklis Pantazis. Depositing organization: ETH Zurich (Swiss Federal Institute of Technology). Publication: Labeling cellular structures in vivo using confined primed conversion of photoconvertible fluorescent proteins. Mohr MA, Argast P, Pantazis P. Nat Protoc. 2016 Dec;11(12):2419-2431. doi: 10.1038/nprot.2016.134. Epub 2016 Nov 3. PubMed 27809312.
Backbone
  Vector backbone: pGEX6P-1
  Backbone manufacturer: Amersham
  Backbone size w/o insert (bp): 5038
  Total vector size (bp): 5755
  Vector type: Bacterial Expression
Growth in bacteria
  Bacterial resistance: Ampicillin, 100 μg/mL
  Growth temperature: 37°C
  Growth strain: DH5alpha
  Copy number: Unknown
Gene/Insert
  Gene/Insert name: Dendra2
  Species: Synthetic
  Promoter: tac
  Tag / fusion protein: GST tag
  Cloning method: Restriction Enzyme; 5′ cloning site BamH1 (not destroyed); 3′ cloning site HindIII (not destroyed)
  Sequencing primers: 5′ TATAGCATGGCCTTTGCAGGG; 3′ ttcaccgtcatcaccgaaac
Resource information
  A portion of this plasmid was derived from a plasmid made by: The Dendra2 gene was obtained from Evrogen.
Terms and licenses: Academic/Nonprofit Terms; Industry Terms: Not Available to Industry
How to cite: pGEX6P-1-Dendra2 was a gift from Periklis Pantazis (Addgene plasmid # 82436 ; http://n2t.net/addgene:82436 ; RRID:Addgene_82436)
