[The description below was written by a language model from this plasmid's Addgene catalogue record and pLannotate feature annotations shown in this document.]
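Description:
pGEX6P-1-Dendra2 is a bacterial expression plasmid of about 5.76 kb, built on the pGEX6P-1 backbone, for producing the photoconvertible fluorescent protein Dendra2 as a glutathione S-transferase (GST) fusion in E. coli. It replicates from a ColE1/pMB1-type origin and is selected with ampicillin through the β-lactamase gene (AmpR) driven by its own bla promoter. The annotation also picks up backbone remnants with no role in expression of the insert. These are short rop and bom fragments from pBR322, a small yciV fragment, and a lac promoter/operator and lacZα segment downstream of lacI.

The expression cassette begins with the tac promoter, a strong trp/lac UV5 hybrid, followed by a lac operator. The plasmid carries its own lacI gene under the lacIq promoter, so lac repressor keeps transcription low until it is relieved with IPTG or lactose. Downstream lies the Schistosoma japonicum GST coding sequence, followed after a short linker by the Dendra2 open reading frame, which was inserted between BamHI and HindIII sites that both remain intact. GST therefore sits at the N-terminus of the fusion and allows affinity capture on glutathione resin. The pGEX-6P series normally encodes a PreScission protease site in the GST-insert linker, but that site is not annotated in this feature table.

Dendra2 is an engineered, green-to-red photoconvertible protein derived from Dendronephthya sp., and the record lists the insert as synthetic, with the gene sourced commercially. The stated purpose is simply Dendra2 expression. The associated work concerns confined primed conversion of photoconvertible proteins for labeling cellular structures in vivo, which is consistent with using this plasmid to make recombinant Dendra2, although the record does not say so.
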