Features (pLannotate 1.2.2; 17 found; start..end, strand, type, name):
      7..108     -  CDS            yciV (fragment): RNAAM_ECOLI - Also known as trpH From Escherichia coli (strain K12).
    184..212     +  promoter       tac promoter: strong E. coli promoter; hybrid between the trp and lac UV5 promoters
    220..236     +  protein_bind   lac operator: The lac repressor binds to the lac operator to inhibit transcription in E. coli. This inhibition can be relieved by adding lactose or isopropyl-β-D-thiogalactopyranoside (IPTG). lac repressor encoded by lacI
    259..912     +  CDS            GST26_SCHJA: Experimental evidence at protein level: Swiss-Prot protein existence level 1. GST isoenzymes appear to play a central role in the parasite detoxification system. Other functions are also suspected including a role in increasing the solubility of haematin in the parasite gut. From Schistosoma japonicum (Blood fluke).
    952..1641    +  CDS            Dendra2: Dendra2 is a photoconvertible green fluorescent protein published in 2006, derived from Dendronephthya sp.. It has high acid sensitivity.
   1773..1812    +  CDS            rop (fragment): Rop protein, which maintains plasmids at low copy number; rop
   1914..1954    +  misc_feature   bom (fragment): basis of mobility region from pBR322
   2059..2163    +  promoter       AmpR promoter: bla
   2164..3024    +  CDS            AmpR: β-lactamase; bla; confers resistance to ampicillin, carbenicillin, and related antibiotics
   3195..3783    +  rep_origin     ori: high-copy-number ColE1/pMB1/pBR322/pUC origin of replication
   3969..4020    -  misc_feature   bom (fragment): basis of mobility region from pBR322
   4027..4104    +  promoter       lacIq promoter: lacI (mutant); In the lacIq allele, a single base change in the promoter boosts expression of the lacI gene about 10-fold.
   4105..5187    +  CDS            lacI: lac repressor; lacI; The lac repressor binds to the lac operator to inhibit transcription in E. coli. This inhibition can be relieved by adding lactose or isopropyl-β-D-thiogalactopyranoside (IPTG).
   5200..5221    +  protein_bind   CAP binding site: CAP binding activates transcription in the presence of cAMP. E. coli catabolite activator protein
   5236..5266    +  promoter       lac promoter: promoter for the E. coli lac operon
   5274..5290    +  protein_bind   lac operator: The lac repressor binds to the lac operator to inhibit transcription in E. coli. This inhibition can be relieved by adding lactose or isopropyl-β-D-thiogalactopyranoside (IPTG). lac repressor encoded by lacI
   5310..5483    +  CDS            lacZα: LacZα fragment of β-galactosidase; lacZ fragment
>Addgene plasmid #82436 | pGEX6P-1-Dendra2 | depositor full sequence | sequence record 158796 | pGEX6P-1-Dendra2 sequence 5756 bps
AGCTTATTCGACTGCACGGTGCACCAATGCTTCTGGCGTCAGGCAGCCATCGGAAGCTGTGGTATGGCTG
TGCAGGTCGTAAATCACTGCATAATTCGTGTCGCTCAAGGCGCACTCCCGTTCTGGATAATGTTTTTTGC
GCCGACATCATAACGGTTCTGGCAAATATTCTGAAATGAGCTGTTGACAATTAATCATCGGCTCGTATAA
TGTGTGGAATTGTGAGCGGATAACAATTTCACACAGGAAACAGTATTCATGTCCCCTATACTAGGTTATT
GGAAAATTAAGGGCCTTGTGCAACCCACTCGACTTCTTTTGGAATATCTTGAAGAAAAATATGAAGAGCA
TTTGTATGAGCGCGATGAAGGTGATAAATGGCGAAACAAAAAGTTTGAATTGGGTTTGGAGTTTCCCAAT
CTTCCTTATTATATTGATGGTGATGTTAAATTAACACAGTCTATGGCCATCATACGTTATATAGCTGACA
AGCACAACATGTTGGGTGGTTGTCCAAAAGAGCGTGCAGAGATTTCAATGCTTGAAGGAGCGGTTTTGGA
TATTAGATACGGTGTTTCGAGAATTGCATATAGTAAAGACTTTGAAACTCTCAAAGTTGATTTTCTTAGC
AAGCTACCTGAAATGCTGAAAATGTTCGAAGATCGTTTATGTCATAAAACATATTTAAATGGTGATCATG
TAACCCATCCTGACTTCATGTTGTATGACGCTCTTGATGTTGTTTTATACATGGACCCAATGTGCCTGGA
TGCGTTCCCAAAATTAGTTTGTTTTAAAAAACGTATTGAAGCTATCCCACAAATTGATAAGTACTTGAAA
TCCAGCAAGTATATAGCATGGCCTTTGCAGGGCTGGCAAGCCACGTTTGGTGGTGGCGACCATCCTCCAA
AATCGGATCTGGAAGTTCTGTTCCAGGGGCCCCTGGGATCCATGAACACCCCGGGAATTAACCTGATCAA
GGAGGACATGCGCGTGAAGGTGCACATGGAGGGCAACGTGAACGGCCACGCCTTCGTGATCGAGGGCGAG
GGCAAGGGCAAGCCCTACGAGGGCACCCAGACCGCCAACCTGACCGTGAAGGAGGGCGCCCCCCTGCCCT
TCAGCTACGACATCCTGACCACCGCCGTGCACTACGGCAACCGGGTGTTCACCAAGTACCCCGAGGACAT
CCCCGACTACTTCAAGCAGAGCTTCCCCGAGGGCTACAGCTGGGAGCGCACCATGACCTTCGAGGACAAG
GGCATCTGCACCATCCGCAGCGACATCAGCCTGGAGGGCGACTGCTTCTTCCAGAACGTGCGCTTCAAGG
GCACCAACTTCCCCCCCAACGGCCCCGTGATGCAGAAGAAGACCCTGAAGTGGGAGCCCAGCACCGAGAA
GCTGCACGTGCGCGACGGCCTGCTGGTGGGCAACATCAACATGGCCCTGCTGCTGGAGGGCGGCGGCCAC
TACCTGTGCGACTTCAAGACCACCTACAAGGCCAAGAAGGTGGTGCAGCTGCCCGACGCCCACTTCGTGG
ACCACCGCATCGAGATCCTGGGCAACGACAGCGACTACAACAAGGTGAAGCTGTACGAGCACGCCGTGGC
CCGCTACAGCCCCCTGCCCAGCCAGGTGTGGTCCGGCGACAGCGGCGTGTACAAGTGAAAGCTTAATTAG
CTGAGCTTGGACTCCTGTTGAAAGGGCGAATTCTGCAGATATCCATCACACTGGCGGCCGCTCGAGCGGC
CGCATCGTGACTGACTGACGATCTGCCTCGCGCGTTTCGGTGATGACGGTGAAAACCTCTGACACATGCA
GCTCCCGGAGACGGTCACAGCTTGTCTGTAAGCGGATGCCGGGAGCAGACAAGCCCGTCAGGGCGCGTCA
GCGGGTGTTGGCGGGTGTCGGGGCGCAGCCATGACCCAGTCACGTAGCGATAGCGGAGTGTATAATTCTT
GAAGACGAAAGGGCCTCGTGATACGCCTATTTTTATAGGTTAATGTCATGATAATAATGGTTTCTTAGAC
GTCAGGTGGCACTTTTCGGGGAAATGTGCGCGGAACCCCTATTTGTTTATTTTTCTAAATACATTCAAAT
ATGTATCCGCTCATGAGACAATAACCCTGATAAATGCTTCAATAATATTGAAAAAGGAAGAGTATGAGTA
TTCAACATTTCCGTGTCGCCCTTATTCCCTTTTTTGCGGCATTTTGCCTTCCTGTTTTTGCTCACCCAGA
AACGCTGGTGAAAGTAAAAGATGCTGAAGATCAGTTGGGTGCACGAGTGGGTTACATCGAACTGGATCTC
AACAGCGGTAAGATCCTTGAGAGTTTTCGCCCCGAAGAACGTTTTCCAATGATGAGCACTTTTAAAGTTC
TGCTATGTGGCGCGGTATTATCCCGTGTTGACGCCGGGCAAGAGCAACTCGGTCGCCGCATACACTATTC
TCAGAATGACTTGGTTGAGTACTCACCAGTCACAGAAAAGCATCTTACGGATGGCATGACAGTAAGAGAA
TTATGCAGTGCTGCCATAACCATGAGTGATAACACTGCGGCCAACTTACTTCTGACAACGATCGGAGGAC
CGAAGGAGCTAACCGCTTTTTTGCACAACATGGGGGATCATGTAACTCGCCTTGATCGTTGGGAACCGGA
GCTGAATGAAGCCATACCAAACGACGAGCGTGACACCACGATGCCTGCAGCAATGGCAACAACGTTGCGC
AAACTATTAACTGGCGAACTACTTACTCTAGCTTCCCGGCAACAATTAATAGACTGGATGGAGGCGGATA
AAGTTGCAGGACCACTTCTGCGCTCGGCCCTTCCGGCTGGCTGGTTTATTGCTGATAAATCTGGAGCCGG
TGAGCGTGGGTCTCGCGGTATCATTGCAGCACTGGGGCCAGATGGTAAGCCCTCCCGTATCGTAGTTATC
TACACGACGGGGAGTCAGGCAACTATGGATGAACGAAATAGACAGATCGCTGAGATAGGTGCCTCACTGA
TTAAGCATTGGTAACTGTCAGACCAAGTTTACTCATATATACTTTAGATTGATTTAAAACTTCATTTTTA
ATTTAAAAGGATCTAGGTGAAGATCCTTTTTGATAATCTCATGACCAAAATCCCTTAACGTGAGTTTTCG
TTCCACTGAGCGTCAGACCCCGTAGAAAAGATCAAAGGATCTTCTTGAGATCCTTTTTTTCTGCGCGTAA
TCTGCTGCTTGCAAACAAAAAAACCACCGCTACCAGCGGTGGTTTGTTTGCCGGATCAAGAGCTACCAAC
TCTTTTTCCGAAGGTAACTGGCTTCAGCAGAGCGCAGATACCAAATACTGTCCTTCTAGTGTAGCCGTAG
TTAGGCCACCACTTCAAGAACTCTGTAGCACCGCCTACATACCTCGCTCTGCTAATCCTGTTACCAGTGG
CTGCTGCCAGTGGCGATAAGTCGTGTCTTACCGGGTTGGACTCAAGACGATAGTTACCGGATAAGGCGCA
GCGGTCGGGCTGAACGGGGGGTTCGTGCACACAGCCCAGCTTGGAGCGAACGACCTACACCGAACTGAGA
TACCTACAGCGTGAGCTATGAGAAAGCGCCACGCTTCCCGAAGGGAGAAAGGCGGACAGGTATCCGGTAA
GCGGCAGGGTCGGAACAGGAGAGCGCACGAGGGAGCTTCCAGGGGGAAACGCCTGGTATCTTTATAGTCC
TGTCGGGTTTCGCCACCTCTGACTTGAGCGTCGATTTTTGTGATGCTCGTCAGGGGGGCGGAGCCTATGG
AAAAACGCCAGCAACGCGGCCTTTTTACGGTTCCTGGCCTTTTGCTGGCCTTTTGCTCACATGTTCTTTC
CTGCGTTATCCCCTGATTCTGTGGATAACCGTATTACCGCCTTTGAGTGAGCTGATACCGCTCGCCGCAG
CCGAACGACCGAGCGCAGCGAGTCAGTGAGCGAGGAAGCGGAAGAGCGCCTGATGCGGTATTTTCTCCTT
ACGCATCTGTGCGGTATTTCACACCGCATAAATTCCGACACCATCGAATGGTGCAAAACCTTTCGCGGTA
TGGCATGATAGCGCCCGGAAGAGAGTCAATTCAGGGTGGTGAATGTGAAACCAGTAACGTTATACGATGT
CGCAGAGTATGCCGGTGTCTCTTATCAGACCGTTTCCCGCGTGGTGAACCAGGCCAGCCACGTTTCTGCG
AAAACGCGGGAAAAAGTGGAAGCGGCGATGGCGGAGCTGAATTACATTCCCAACCGCGTGGCACAACAAC
TGGCGGGCAAACAGTCGTTGCTGATTGGCGTTGCCACCTCCAGTCTGGCCCTGCACGCGCCGTCGCAAAT
TGTCGCGGCGATTAAATCTCGCGCCGATCAACTGGGTGCCAGCGTGGTGGTGTCGATGGTAGAACGAAGC
GGCGTCGAAGCCTGTAAAGCGGCGGTGCACAATCTTCTCGCGCAACGCGTCAGTGGGCTGATCATTAACT
ATCCGCTGGATGACCAGGATGCCATTGCTGTGGAAGCTGCCTGCACTAATGTTCCGGCGTTATTTCTTGA
TGTCTCTGACCAGACACCCATCAACAGTATTATTTTCTCCCATGAAGACGGTACGCGACTGGGCGTGGAG
CATCTGGTCGCATTGGGTCACCAGCAAATCGCGCTGTTAGCGGGCCCATTAAGTTCTGTCTCGGCGCGTC
TGCGTCTGGCTGGCTGGCATAAATATCTCACTCGCAATCAAATTCAGCCGATAGCGGAACGGGAAGGCGA
CTGGAGTGCCATGTCCGGTTTTCAACAAACCATGCAAATGCTGAATGAGGGCATCGTTCCCACTGCGATG
CTGGTTGCCAACGATCAGATGGCGCTGGGCGCAATGCGCGCCATTACCGAGTCCGGGCTGCGCGTTGGTG
CGGATATCTCGGTAGTGGGATACGACGATACCGAAGACAGCTCATGTTATATCCCGCCGTCAACCACCAT
CAAACAGGATTTTCGCCTGCTGGGGCAAACCAGCGTGGACCGCTTGCTGCAACTCTCTCAGGGCCAGGCG
GTGAAGGGCAATCAGCTGTTGCCCGTCTCACTGGTGAAAAGAAAAACCACCCTGGCGCCCAATACGCAAA
CCGCCTCTCCCCGCGCGTTGGCCGATTCATTAATGCAGCTGGCACGACAGGTTTCCCGACTGGAAAGCGG
GCAGTGAGCGCAACGCAATTAATGTGAGTTAGCTCACTCATTAGGCACCCCAGGCTTTACACTTTATGCT
TCCGGCTCGTATGTTGTGTGGAATTGTGAGCGGATAACAATTTCACACAGGAAACAGCTATGACCATGAT
TACGGATTCACTGGCCGTCGTTTTACAACGTCGTGACTGGGAAAACCCTGGCGTTACCCAACTTAATCGC
CTTGCAGCACATCCCCCTTTCGCCAGCTGGCGTAATAGCGAAGAGGCCCGCACCGATCGCCCTTCCCAAC
AGTTGCGCAGCCTGAATGGCGAATGGCGCTTTGCCTGGTTTCCGGCACCAGAAGCGGTGCCGGAAAGCTG
GCTGGAGTGCGATCTTCCTGAGGCCGATACTGTCGTCGTCCCCTCAAACTGGCAGATGCACGGTTACGAT
GCGCCCATCTACACCAACGTAACCTATCCCATTACGGTCAATCCGCCGTTTGTTCCCACGGAGAATCCGA
CGGGTTGTTACTCGCTCACATTTAATGTTGATGAAAGCTGGCTACAGGAAGGCCAGACGCGAATTATTTT
TGATGGCGTTGGAATT
