>Addgene plasmid #82436 | pGEX6P-1-Dendra2 | addgene partial sequence | sequence record 158510 | pGEX5 5'-GGGCTGGCAAGCCACGTTTGGTG-3'
ATCCTCCAAAATCGGATCTGGAAGTTCTGTTCCAGGGGCCCCTGGGATCCATGAACACCCCGGGAATTAA
CCTGATCAAGGAGGACATGCGCGTGAAGGTGCACATGGAGGGCAACGTGAACGGCCACGCCTTCGTGATC
GAGGGCGAGGGCAAGGGCAAGCCCTACGAGGGCACCCAGACCGCCAACCTGACCGTGAAGGAGGGCGCCC
CCCTGCCCTTCAGCTACGACATCCTGACCACCGCCGTGCACTACGGCAACCGGGTGTTCACCAAGTACCC
CGAGGACATCCCCGACTACTTCAAGCAGAGCTTCCCCGAGGGCTACAGCTGGGAGCGCACCATGACCTTC
GAGGACAAGGGCATCTGCACCATCCGCAGCGACATCAGCCTGGAGGGCGACTGCTTCTTCCAGAACGTGC
GCTTCAAGGGCACCAACTTCCCCCCCAACGGCCCCGTGATGCAGAAGAAGACCCTGAAGTGGGAGCCCAG
CACCGAGAAGCTGCACGTGCGCGACGGCCTGCTGGTGGGCAACATCAACATGGCCCTGCTGCTGGAGGGC
GGCGGCCACTACCTGTGCGACTTCAAGACCACCTACAAGGCCAAGAAGGTGGTGCAGCTGCCCGACGCCC
ACTTCGTGGACCACCGCATCGAGATCCTGGGCAACGACAGCGACTACAACAAGGTGAAGCTGTACGAGCA
CGCCGTGGCCCGCTACAGCCCCCTGCCCAGCCAGGTGTGGTCCGGCGACAGCGGCGTGTACAAGTGAAAG
CTTAATTAGCTGAGCTTGGACTCCTGTTGAAAGGGCGAATTCTGCAGATATCCATCACACTGGCGGCCGC
TCGAGCGGCCGCATCGTGACTGACTGACGATCTGCCTCGCGCGTTTCGGTGATGACGGTGAAAACCTCTG
ACACATGCAGCTCCCGGAGACGGTCACAGCTTGTCTGTAAGCGGATGCCGGGAGCAGACAAGCCCGTCAG
G
