>Addgene plasmid #82436 | pGEX6P-1-Dendra2 | addgene partial sequence | sequence record 158794 | Mombaerts-mRFPup 5'-GTGGCCGTTCACGGAGCCCTCCATG-3'
GCGCATGTCCTCCTTGATCAGGTTAATTCCCGGGGTGTTCATGGATCCCAGGGGCCCCTGGAACAGAACT
TCCAGATCCGATTTTGGAGGATGGTCGCCACCACCAAACGTGGCTTGCCAGCCCTGCAAAGGCCATGCTA
TATACTTGCTGGATTTCAAGTACTTATCAATTTGTGGGATAGCTTCAATACGTTTTTTAAAACAAACTAA
TTTTGGGAACGCATCCAGGCACATTGGGTCCATGTATAAAACAACATCAAGAGCGTCATACAACATGAAG
TCAGGATGGGTTACATGATCACCATTTAAATATGTTTTATGACATAAACGATCTTCGAACATTTTCAGCA
TTTCAGGTAGCTTGCTAAGAAAATCAACTTTGAGAGTTTCAAAGTCTTTACTATATGCAATTCTCGAAAC
ACCGTATCTAATATCCAAAACCGCTCCTTCAAGCATTGAAATCTCTGCACGCTCTTTTGGACAACCACCC
AACATGTTGTGCTTGTCAGCTATATAACGTATGATGGCCATAGACTGTGTTAATTTAACATCACCATCAA
TATAATAAGGAAGATTGGGAAACTCCAAACCCAATTCAAACTTTTTGTTTCGCCATTTATCACCTTCATC
GCGCTCATACAAATGCTCTTCATATTTTTCTTCAAGATATTCCAAAAGAAGTCGAGTGGGTTGCACAAGG
CCCTTAATTTTCCAATAACCTAGTATAGGGGACATGAATACTGTTTCCTGTGTGAAATTGTTATCCGCTC
ACAATTCCACACATTATACGAGCCGATGATTAATTGTCAACAGCTCATTTCAGAATATTTGCCAGAACCG
TTATGATGTCGGCGCAAAAAACATTATCCAGAACGGGAGTGCGCCTTGAGCGACACGAATTATGCAGTGA
TTTACGACCTGCACAGCCATACCACAGCTTCCGATGGCTGCCTGACGCCAGAAGCATTGGTGCACCGTGC
AGTCGAATAAGCTAATTCCAACGCCATCAAA
